>Addgene plasmid #226107 | pcs2-cDELE1(142-515)-sumo | addgene full sequence | sequence record 449375 | Addgene NGS Result
CTTTAGTGAGGGTTAATTGCGCGCTTGGCGTAATCATGGTCATAGCTGTTTCCTGTGTGAAATTGTTATC
CGCTCACAATTCCACACAACATACGAGCCGGGAGCATAAAGTGTAAAGCCTGGGGTGCCTAATGAGTGAG
CTAACTCACATTAATTGCGTTGCGCTCACTGCCCGCTTTCCAGTCGGGAAACCTGTCGTGCCAGCTGCAT
TAATGAATCGGCCAACGCGCGGGGAGAGGCGGTTTGCGTATTGGGCGCTCTTCCGCTTCCTCGCTCACTG
ACTCGCTGCGCTCGGTCGTTCGGCTGCGGCGAGCGGTATCAGCTCACTCAAAGGCGGTAATACGGTTATC
CACAGAATCAGGGGATAACGCAGGAAAGAACATGTGAGCAAAAGGCCAGCAAAAGGCCAGGAACCGTAAA
AAGGCCGCGTTGCTGGCGTTTTTCCATAGGCTCCGCCCCCCTGACGAGCATCACAAAAATCGACGCTCAA
GTCAGAGGTGGCGAAACCCGACAGGACTATAAAGATACCAGGCGTTTCCCCCTGGAAGCTCCCTCGTGCG
CTCTCCTGTTCCGACCCTGCCGCTTACCGGATACCTGTCCGCCTTTCTCCCTTCGGGAAGCGTGGCGCTT
TCTCATAGCTCACGCTGTAGGTATCTCAGTTCGGTGTAGGTCGTTCGCTCCAAGCTGGGCTGTGTGCACG
AACCCCCCGTTCAGCCCGACCGCTGCGCCTTATCCGGTAACTATCGTCTTGAGTCCAACCCGGTAAGACA
CGACTTATCGCCACTGGCAGCAGCCACTGGTAACAGGATTAGCAGAGCGAGGTATGTAGGCGGTGCTACA
GAGTTCTTGAAGTGGTGGCCTAACTACGGCTACACTAGAAGAACAGTATTTGGTATCTGCGCTCTGCTGA
AGCCAGTTACCTTCGGAAAAAGAGTTGGTAGCTCTTGATCCGGCAAACAAACCACCGCTGGTAGCGGTGG
TTTTTTTGTTTGCAAGCAGCAGATTACGCGCAGAAAAAAAGGATCTCAAGAAGATCCTTTGATCTTTTCT
ACGGGGTCTGACGCTCAGTGGAACGAAAACTCACGTTAAGGGATTTTGGTCATGAGATTATCAAAAAGGA
TCTTCACCTAGATCCTTTTAAATTAAAAATGAAGTTTTAAATCAATCTAAAGTATATATGAGTAAACTTG
GTCTGACAGTTACCAATGCTTAATCAGTGAGGCACCTATCTCAGCGATCTGTCTATTTCGTTCATCCATA
GTTGCCTGACTCCCCGTCGTGTAGATAACTACGATACGGGAGGGCTTACCATCTGGCCCCAGTGCTGCAA
TGATACCGCGAGACCCACGCTCACCGGCTCCAGATTTATCAGCAATAAACCAGCCAGCCGGAAGGGCCGA
GCGCAGAAGTGGTCCTGCAACTTTATCCGCCTCCATCCAGTCTATTAATTGTTGCCGGGAAGCTAGAGTA
AGTAGTTCGCCAGTTAATAGTTTGCGCAACGTTGTTGCCATTGCTACAGGCATCGTGGTGTCACGCTCGT
CGTTTGGTATGGCTTCATTCAGCTCCGGTTCCCAACGATCAAGGCGAGTTACATGATCCCCCATGTTGTG
CAAAAAAGCGGTTAGCTCCTTCGGTCCTCCGATCGTTGTCAGAAGTAAGTTGGCCGCAGTGTTATCACTC
ATGGTTATGGCAGCACTGCATAATTCTCTTACTGTCATGCCATCCGTAAGATGCTTTTCTGTGACTGGTG
AGTACTCAACCAAGTCATTCTGAGAATAGTGTATGCGGCGACCGAGTTGCTCTTGCCCGGCGTCAATACG
GGATAATACCGCGCCACATAGCAGAACTTTAAAAGTGCTCATCATTGGAAAACGTTCTTCGGGGCGAAAA
CTCTCAAGGATCTTACCGCTGTTGAGATCCAGTTCGATGTAACCCACTCGTGCACCCAACTGATCTTCAG
CATCTTTTACTTTCACCAGCGTTTCTGGGTGAGCAAAAACAGGAAGGCAAAATGCCGCAAAAAAGGGAAT
AAGGGCGACACGGAAATGTTGAATACTCATACTCTTCCTTTTTCAATATTATTGAAGCATTTATCAGGGT
TATTGTCTCATGAGCGGATACATATTTGAATGTATTTAGAAAAATAAACAAATAGGGGTTCCGCGCACAT
TTCCCCGAAAAGTGCCACCTAAATTGTAAGCGTTAATATTTTGTTAAAATTCGCGTTAAATTTTTGTTAA
ATCAGCTCATTTTTTAACCAATAGGCCGAAATCGGCAAAATCCCTTATAAATCAAAAGAATAGACCGAGA
TAGGGT
[37 nt withheld, positions 2317-2353]
AAAGAACGTGGACTCCAACGTCAAAGG
[49 nt withheld, positions 2381-2429]
T
[91 nt withheld, positions 2431-2521]
G
[124 nt withheld, positions 2523-2646]
CCCATTCGCCATTCAGGCTGCGCAACTGTTGGGAAGGGCGATCGGTGCGGGCCTCTTCGCTATTACGCCA
GTCGACCGCCAATTCAATATGGCGTATATGGACTCATGCCAATTCAATATGGTGGATCTGGACCTGTGCC
AATTCAATATGGCGTATATGGACTCGTGCCAATTCAATATGGTGGATCTGGACCCCAGCCAATTCAATAT
GGCGGACTTGGCACCATGCCAATTCAATATGGCGGACCTGGCACTGTGCCAACTGGGGAGGGGTCTACTT
GGCACGGTGCCAAGTTTGAGGAGGGGTCTTGGCCCTGTGCCAAGTCCGCCATATTGAATTGGCATGGTGC
CAATAATGGCGGCCATATTGGCTATATGCCAGGATCAATATATAGGCAATATCCAATATGGCCCTATGCC
AATATGGCTATTGGCCAGGTTCAATACTATGTATTGGCCCTATGCCATATAGTATTCCATATATGGGTTT
TCCTATTGACGTAGATAGCCCCTCCCAATGGGCGGTCCCATATACCATATATGGGGCTTCCTAATACCGC
CCATAGCCACTCCCCCATTGACGTCAATGGTCTCTATATATGGTCTTTCCTATTGACGTCATATGGGCGG
TCCTATTGACGTATATGGCGCCTCCCCCATTGACGTCAATTACGGTAAATGGCCCGCCTGGCTCAATGCC
CATTGACGTCAATAGGACCACCCACCATTGACGTCAATGGGATGGCTCATTGCCCATTCATATCCGTTCT
CACGCCCCCTATTGACGTCAATGACGGTAAATGGCCCACTTGGCAGTACATCAATATCTATTAATAGTAA
CTTGGCAAGTACATTACTATTGGAAGTACGCCAGGGTACATTGGCAGTACTCCCATTGACGTCAATGGCG
GTAAATGGCCCGCGATGGCTGCCAAGTACATCCCCATTGACGTCAATGGGGAGGGGCAATGACGCAAATG
GGCGTTCCATTGACGTAAATGGGCGGTAGGCGTGCCTAATGGGAGGTCTATATAAGCAATGCTCGTTTAG
GGAACCGCCATTCTGCCTGGGGACGTCGGAGCAAGCTTGATTTAGGTGACACTATAGAATACAAGCTACT
TGTTCTTTTTGCAGGATCCATGCACATCCTCCCCAGCCCCGATGGCCCAGCTCCCAGGCACACTGGCCTC
AGGGAACCCAGGCTTGGCCAGGAAGAAGCCTCAGCTCAGCCCCGGAACTTCTCACACAACTCTTTGAGAG
GAGCTCGTCCTCAGGACCCCTCTGAGGAAGGTCCCGGTGATTTTGGCTTCCTGCATGCCAGTAGTAGCAT
CGAGTCCGAGGCAAAACCAGCCCAGCCTCAGCCCACTGGTGAAAAGGAACAAGATAAATCAAAAACTCTT
TCCCTTGAGGAGGCTGTGACTTCCATTCAGCAGCTCTTCCAGCTCAGTGTTTCCATCACTTTCAACTTCC
TGGGAACAGAGAACATGAAGAGTGGCGACCACACGGCAGCCTTTTCTTACTTCCAGAAAGCTGCAGCCCG
CGGCTACAGCAAAGCGCAGTACAATGCGGGCTTGTGTCATGAGCATGGCAGAGGCACCCCCAGGGACATT
AGCAAGGCGGTCCTTTATTATCAGTTGGCTGCCAGCCAGGGCCACAGCCTGGCTCAGTACCGCTATGCCA
GGTGCCTACTACGAGACCCAGCCTCTTCGTGGAACCCTGAGCGGCAGAGGGCAGTGTCCTTGCTGAAGCA
GGCTGCAGACTCAGGCTTGAGAGAGGCCCAAGCTTTCCTCGGGGTGCTTTTCACCAAGGAGCCCTACCTG
GATGAGCAGAGAGCTGTGAAATATCTTTGGCTTGCAGCCAACAATGGGGACTCACAGAGCAGGTACCACC
TTGGAATTTGCTATGAGAAAGGCCTTGGTGTGCAGAGGAATCTGGGAGAGGCCTTGAGATGTTACCAGCA
GTCAGCCGCTCTGGGAAATGAGGCCGCCCAGGAGAGGCTGCGAGCCCTCTTTTCCATGGGGGCTGCAGCC
CCGGGGCCCAGCGACCTGACAGTTACAGGACTGAAGTCTTTCTCCAGCCCCTCCCTCTGCAGCTTGAACA
CCCTGCTAGCAGGAACCTCACGCCTACCACATGCCTCGAGCACAGGCAACCTTGGCCTCCTCTGCAGAAG
TGGGCATCTCGGAGCCAGCCTGGAAGCCTCCAGCAGGGCTATTCCCCCACACCCCTACCCACTGGAAAGG
AGTGTTGTAAGACTAGGTTTTGGCGACTCAGAAGTCAATCAAGAAGCTAAGCCAGAGGTCAAGCCAGAAG
TCAAGCCTGAGACTCACATCAATTTAAAGGTGTCCGATGGATCTTCAGAGATCTTCTTCAAGATCAAAAA
GACCACTCCTTTAAGAAGGCTGATGGAAGCGTTCGCTAAAAGACAGGGTAAGGAAATGGACTCCTTAACA
TTCTTGTACGACGGTATTGAAATTCAAGCTGATCAGACCCCTGAAGATTTGGACATGGAGGATAACGATA
TTATTGAGGCTCACCGCGAACAGATTGGAGGTTAGTCTAGAACTATAGTGAGTCGTATTACGTAGATCCA
GACATGATAAGATACATTGATGAGTTTGGACAAACCACAACTAGAATGCAGTGAAAAAAATGCTTTATTT
GTGAAATTTGTGATGCTATTGCTTTATTTGTAACCATTATAAGCTGCAATAAACAAGTTAACAACAACAA
TTGCATTCATTTTATGTTTCAGGTTCAGGGGGAGGTGTGGGAGGTTTTTTAATTCGCGGCCGCGGCGCCA
ATGCATTGGGCCCGGTACCCAGCTTTTGTTCC
Features (pLannotate 1.2.2; 16 found; start..end, strand, type, name):
     63..79      -  protein_bind   lac operator: The lac repressor binds to the lac operator to inhibit transcription in E. coli. This inhibition can be relieved by adding lactose or isopropyl-β-D-thiogalactopyranoside (IPTG). lac repressor encoded by lacI
     87..117     -  promoter       lac promoter: promoter for the E. coli lac operon
    132..153     -  protein_bind   CAP binding site: CAP binding activates transcription in the presence of cAMP. E. coli catabolite activator protein
    166..258     -  CDS            lacI (fragment): lac repressor; lacI; The lac repressor binds to the lac operator to inhibit transcription in E. coli. This inhibition can be relieved by adding lactose or isopropyl-β-D-thiogalactopyranoside (IPTG).
    441..1029    -  rep_origin     ori: high-copy-number ColE1/pMB1/pBR322/pUC origin of replication
   1200..2060    -  CDS            AmpR: β-lactamase; bla; confers resistance to ampicillin, carbenicillin, and related antibiotics
   2061..2165    -  promoter       AmpR promoter: bla
   2218..2646    -  rep_origin     f1 ori (sequence partly withheld): f1 bacteriophage origin of replication; arrow indicates direction of (+) strand synthesis
   2651..2717    -  CDS            lacZα (fragment): LacZα fragment of β-galactosidase; lacZ fragment
   2724..3701    +  promoter       CMV IE94 promoter: enhancer/promoter region of simian cytomegalovirus major immediate early transcription unit IE94
   3736..3754    +  promoter       SP6 promoter: promoter for bacteriophage SP6 RNA polymerase
   3789..4910    +  CDS            DELE1 (fragment): DELE1_HUMAN - Also known as DELE From Homo sapiens (Human).
   4911..5198    +  CDS            SUMO: cleavable ubiquitin-like protein tag; S. cerevisiae SMT3 (truncated and modified); modified to prevent cleavage by eukaryotic SUMO proteases
   5209..5226    -  promoter       T7 promoter (fragment): promoter for bacteriophage T7 RNA polymerase
   5231..5365    -  polyA_signal   SV40 poly(A) signal: SV40 polyadenylation signal
   5478..18      -  promoter       T3 promoter (across the origin): promoter for bacteriophage T3 RNA polymerase
