[The description below was written by a language model from this plasmid's Addgene catalogue record and pLannotate feature annotations shown in this document.]
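Description:
pcs2-cDELE1(142-515)-sumo is a 5,478 nt plasmid built on the pCS2+ backbone, catalogued as a mammalian expression vector but intended here mainly as a template for cell-free protein synthesis. It is maintained in E. coli through a high-copy ColE1/pUC-type origin and selected with ampicillin via the β-lactamase gene and its own promoter. An f1 phage origin is also present, along with remnants of the lac region (lac promoter, operator, CAP site and short lacI and lacZα fragments) inherited from the cloning backbone.

The insert encodes residues 142-515 of human DELE1, the form called cDELE1. It represents the protein after mitochondrial import and proteolytic cleavage. The DELE1 fragment is fused directly at its C terminus to a SUMO module, which the annotation identifies as a truncated, modified yeast SMT3-derived tag altered to resist cleavage by eukaryotic SUMO proteases. The fusion should therefore stay intact in eukaryotic extracts. Upstream of the open reading frame lie the simian cytomegalovirus IE94 enhancer/promoter, which can drive expression in vertebrate cells, and an SP6 promoter that allows in vitro transcription of the sense strand by phage polymerase. An SV40 polyadenylation signal is annotated downstream of the insert, although on the opposite strand in the feature table. A T7 promoter fragment and a T3 promoter lie downstream of the insert in reverse orientation.

According to the record, the construct is used to produce cDELE1-SUMO by in vitro translation in wheat germ extract. The product serves as a substrate in in vitro ubiquitylation assays, in work on stress response silencing by an E3 ubiquitin ligase.
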