Addgene plasmid #226107: pcs2-cDELE1(142-515)-sumo
Purpose: cDELE1 (corresponding to mitochondrially imported, cleaved DELE1, residues 142-515) fused to sumo used for in-vitro translation by wheat germ extract in in-vitro ubiquitylation assays
Depositing lab: Michael Rape. Depositing organization: University of California, Berkeley. Publication: Stress response silencing by an E3 ligase mutated in neurodegeneration. Haakonsen DL, Heider M, Ingersoll AJ, Vodehnal K, Witus SR, Uenaka T, Wernig M, Rape M. Nature. 2024 Feb;626(8000):874-880. doi: 10.1038/s41586-023-06985-7. Epub 2024 Jan 31. PubMed 38297121.
Backbone
  Vector backbone: pCS2+
  Vector type: Mammalian Expression
Growth in bacteria
  Bacterial resistance: Ampicillin, 100 μg/mL
  Growth temperature: 37°C
  Growth strain: DH5alpha
  Copy number: Unknown
Gene/Insert
  Gene/Insert name: DELE1
  Species: H. sapiens (human)
  Mutation: encodes only residues 142-515 of DELE1 (representing the mitochondrially imported and cleaved form of DELE1)
  Entrez Gene: DELE1 (a.k.a. DELE, DELE1(L), KIAA0141)
  Tag / fusion protein: Sumo (C terminal on insert)
Terms and licenses: Academic/Nonprofit Terms; Industry Terms: Not Available to Industry
How to cite: pcs2-cDELE1(142-515)-sumo was a gift from Michael Rape (Addgene plasmid # 226107 ; http://n2t.net/addgene:226107 ; RRID:Addgene_226107)
